>Addgene plasmid #132761 | pUCIDT-Canoe1 | addgene full sequence | sequence record 260680 | Addgene NGS Result
TCGCGCGTTTCGGTGATGACGGTGAAAACCTCTGACACATGCAGCTCCCGGAGACGGTCACAGCTTGTCT
GTAAGCGGATGCCGGGAGCAGACAAGCCCGTCAGGGCGCGTCAGCGGGTGTTGGCGGGTGTCGGGGCTGG
CTTAACTATGCGGCATCAGAGCAGATTGTACTGAGAGTGCACCAAATGCGGTGTGAAATACCGCACAGAT
GCGTAAGGAGAAAATACCGCATCAGGCGCCATTCGCCATTCAGGCTGCGCAACTGTTGGGAAGGGCGATC
GGTGCGGGCCTCATCGCTATTACGCCAGCTGGCGAAAGGGGGATGTGCTGCAAGGCGATTAAGTTGGGTA
ACGCCAGGGTTTTCCCAGTCACGACGTTGTAAAACGACGGCCAGTGCAACGCGATGACGATGGATAGCGA
TTCATCGATGAGCTGACCCGATCGCCGCCGCCGGAGGGTTGCGTTTGAGACGGGCGACAGATGAATTCGT
CGTCGTCCCCTCAAACTATCATCACACTAGCGCTGTCGCACACTAGCAGTCGTACGTGTATTCCACTCAT
ATCAACTCATGTTCTGGTGTCGGTCGTAGCTGAGCTACACATGAATACCATTAGACTTTCCGGGCACGAA
TAAAACGCCCTGAGCACGAGAACCTAAGTTCGTCAAACCCACTTCCAAGTCTGGGAACCAAAAATTATCC
AAAACCGCTTCCTCCTTTCGACTGCTAGGATCCAAGCAATGGAACGCAAATGCCCAATAAGATGTGTACA
TGTATGCTTGCCATACGCGGTCAGCATCGCTGACAGATCGTCGCTGCTAGCTGAAAAGGTGGCATCAATC
TGCAGATCAGTTCTGGACCAGCGAGCTGTGCTGCGACTCGTGGCGTAATCATGGTCATAGCTGTTTCCTG
TGTGAAATTGTTATCCGCTCACAATTCCACACAACATACGAGCCGGAAGCATAAAGTGTAAAGCCTGGGG
TGCCTAATGAGTGAGCTAACTCACATTAATTGCGTTGCGCTCACTGCCCGCTTTCCAGTCGGGAAACCTG
TCGTGCCAGCTGCATTAATGAATCGGCCAACGCGCGGGGAGAGGCGGTTTGCGTATTGGGCGCTCTTCCG
CTTCCTCGCTCACTGACTCGCTGCGCTCGGTCGTTCGGCTGCGGCGAGCGGTATCAGCTCACTCAAAGGC
GGTAATACGGTTATCCACAGAATCAGGGGATAACGCAGGAAAGAACATGTGAGCAAAAGGCCAGCAAAAG
GCCAGGAACCGTAAAAAGGCCGCGTTGCTGGCGTTTTTCCATAGGCTCCGCCCCCCTGACGAGCATCACA
AAAATCGACGCTCAAGTCAGAGGTGGCGAAACCCGACAGGACTATAAAGATACCAGGCGTTTCCCCCTGG
AAGCTCCCTCGTGCGCTCTCCTGTTCCGACCCTGTCGCTTACCGGATACCTGTCCGCCTTTCTCCCTTCG
GGAAGCGTGGCGCTTTCTCATAGCTCACGCTGTAGGTATCTCAGTTCGGTGTAGGTCGTTCGCTCCAAGC
TGGGCTGTGTGCACGAACCCCCCGTTCAGCCCGACCGCTGCGCCTTATCCGGTAACTATCGTCTTGAGTC
CAACCCGGTAAGACACGACTTATCGCCACTGGCAGCAGCCACTGGTAACAGGATTAGCAGAGCGAGGTAT
GTAGGCGGTGCTACAGAGTTCTTGAAGTGGTGGCCTAACTACGGCTACACTAGAAGAACAGTATTTGGTA
TCTGCGCTCTGCTGAAGCCAGTTACCTTCGGAAAAAGAGTTGGTAGCTCTTGATCCGGCAAACAAACCAC
CGCTGGTAGCGGTGGTTTTTTTGTTTGCAAGCAGCAGATTACGCGCAGAAAAAAAGGATCTCAAGAAGAT
CCTTTGATCTTTTCTACGGGGTCTGACGCTCAGTGGAACGAAAACTCACGTTAAGGGATTTTGGTCATGA
GATTATCAAAAAGGATCTTCACCTAGATCCTTTTAAATTAAAAATGAAGTTTTAAATCAATCTAAAGTAT
ATATGAGTAAACTTGGTCTGACAGTTACCAATGCTTAATCAGTGAGGCACCTATCTCAGCGATCTGTCTA
TTTCGTTCATCCATAGTTGCCTGACTCCCCGTCGTGTAGATAACTACGATACGGGAGGGCTTACCATCTG
GCCCCAGTGCTGCAATGATACCGCGAGACCCACGCTCACCGGCTCCAGATTTATCAGCAATAAACCAGCC
AGCCGGAAGGGCCGAGCGCAGAAGTGGTCCTGCAACTTTATCCGCCTCCATCCAGTCTATTAATTGTTGC
CGGGAAGCTAGAGTAAGTAGTTCGCCAGTTAATAGTTTGCGCAACGTTGTTGCCATTGCTACAGGCATCG
TGGTGTCACGCTCGTCGTTTGGTATGGCTTCATTCAGCTCCGGTTCCCAACGATCAAGGCGAGTTACATG
ATCCCCCATGTTGTGCAAAAAAGCGGTTAGCTCCTTCGGTCCTCCGATCGTTGTCAGAAGTAAGTTGGCC
GCAGTGTTATCACTCATGGTTATGGCAGCACTGCATAATTCTCTTACTGTCATGCCATCCGTAAGATGCT
TTTCTGTGACTGGTGAGTACTCAACCAAGTCATTCTGAGAATAGTGTATGCGGCGACCGAGTTGCTCTTG
CCCGGCGTCAATACGGGATAATACCGCGCCACATAGCAGAACTTTAAAAGTGCTCATCATTGGAAAACGT
TCTTCGGGGCGAAAACTCTCAAGGATCTTACCGCTGTTGAGATCCAGTTCGATGTAACCCACTCGTGCAC
CCAACTGATCTTCAGCATCTTTTACTTTCACCAGCGTTTCTGGGTGAGCAAAAACAGGAAGGCAAAATGC
CGCAAAAAAGGGAATAAGGGCGACACGGAAATGTTGAATACTCATACTCTACCTTTTTCAATATTATTGA
AGCATTTATCAGGGTTATTGTCTCATGAGCGGATACATATTTGAATGTATTTAGAAAAATAAACAAATAG
GGGTTCCGCGCACATTTCCCCGAAAAGTGCCACCTGACGTCTAAGAAACCATTATTATCATGACATTAAC
CTATAAAAATAGGCGTATCACGAGGCCCTTTCGTC
Features (pLannotate 1.2.2; 10 found; start..end, strand, type, name):
    137..236     +  misc_feature   bom (fragment): basis of mobility region from pBR322
    242..396     -  CDS            lacZα (fragment): LacZα fragment of β-galactosidase; lacZ fragment
    918..934     -  protein_bind   lac operator: The lac repressor binds to the lac operator to inhibit transcription in E. coli. This inhibition can be relieved by adding lactose or isopropyl-β-D-thiogalactopyranoside (IPTG). lac repressor encoded by lacI
    942..972     -  promoter       lac promoter: promoter for the E. coli lac operon
    987..1008    -  protein_bind   CAP binding site: CAP binding activates transcription in the presence of cAMP. E. coli catabolite activator protein
   1021..1113    -  CDS            lacI (fragment): lac repressor; lacI; The lac repressor binds to the lac operator to inhibit transcription in E. coli. This inhibition can be relieved by adding lactose or isopropyl-β-D-thiogalactopyranoside (IPTG).
   1296..1884    -  rep_origin     ori: high-copy-number ColE1/pMB1/pBR322/pUC origin of replication
   2055..2915    -  CDS            AmpR: β-lactamase; bla; confers resistance to ampicillin, carbenicillin, and related antibiotics
   2916..3020    -  promoter       AmpR promoter: bla
   3115..35      +  CDS            rop (fragment) (across the origin): Rop protein, which maintains plasmids at low copy number; rop
