[The description below was written by a language model from this plasmid's Addgene catalogue record and pLannotate feature annotations shown in this document.]
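Description:
pUCIDT-Canoe1 is a small (3,115 bp) high-copy bacterial cloning plasmid built on the commercial pUCIDT-Amp gene-synthesis backbone. It carries a 354 bp fully synthetic insert named Canoe1. The insert is not a gene. According to the record it encodes an iconic image of a canoe, meaning digital picture data written into a DNA sequence. The plasmid comes from work on archival DNA data storage, in which individual DNA "files" are stored and then retrieved by random access using Boolean search. In that setting it serves as a clonable, renewable physical copy of one image file. The encoding scheme is not described in the record, the vector type is listed as unspecified, and the cloning method is unknown.

The annotated features all belong to the backbone. Replication in E. coli depends on a high-copy ColE1/pUC-type origin, and selection uses the AmpR β-lactamase gene driven by its own bla promoter, which confers ampicillin resistance. The table also lists remnants of the pUC/pBR322 lineage: a lac promoter with its CAP binding site and lac operator, a lacZα fragment, and partial lacI, rop and bom sequences. The fragments are vestigial and are not expected to be functional.

No feature is annotated for the insert, as expected for a non-biological synthetic sequence. The unannotated stretch between the lacZα fragment and the lac operator is large enough to hold it, but the table does not mark its position. Nothing in the record indicates that the insert is meant to be expressed. The plasmid appears to be used for propagating the data-bearing fragment, which can then be recovered by amplification and sequencing.
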