Addgene plasmid #132761: pUCIDT-Canoe1
Purpose: Encodes an iconic representation of a canoe
Depositing lab: Mark Bathe. Depositing organization: Massachusetts Institute of Technology. Publication: Random access DNA memory using Boolean search in an archival file storage system. Banal JL, Shepherd TR, Berleant J, Huang H, Reyes M, Ackerman CM, Blainey PC, Bathe M. Nat Mater. 2021 Sep;20(9):1272-1280. doi: 10.1038/s41563-021-01021-3. Epub 2021 Jun 10. PubMed 34112975.
Backbone
  Vector backbone: pUCIDT-Amp
  Backbone manufacturer: IDT
  Backbone size w/o insert (bp): 2761
  Total vector size (bp): 3115
  Vector type: Unspecified
Growth in bacteria
  Bacterial resistance: Ampicillin, 100 μg/mL
  Growth temperature: 37°C
  Growth strain: DH5alpha
  Copy number: High Copy
Gene/Insert
  Gene/Insert name: Canoe1
  Species: Synthetic
  Insert size (bp): 354
  Cloning method: Unknown
  Sequencing primers: 5′ gaattcgtcgtcgtcccctcaaact; 3′ ctgcagattgatgccaccttttcagc
Terms and licenses: Academic/Nonprofit Terms; Industry Terms: Not Available to Industry
How to cite: pUCIDT-Canoe1 was a gift from Mark Bathe (Addgene plasmid # 132761 ; http://n2t.net/addgene:132761 ; RRID:Addgene_132761)
